>Addgene plasmid #211791 | pRhaCAST | addgene full sequence | sequence record 418380 | Addgene NGS Result
CAGGAACGCCCAGAAGATGCAGAGAAGGACGCAAGACTTACTTTGCGAGAACTAGAACAGTTACTTGTGC
GTTACATCGTAGATCGTTACAACCAAAGTATTGATGCGCGGATGGGCGACCAAACGCGCTTTGAGCGTTG
GGAAGCAGGATTGCCTACAGTGCCAGTACCAATACCAGAACGAGATTTGGATATTTGTTTAATGAAGCAG
TCACGGCGCACTGTGCAAAGAGGTGGTTGTTTGCAGTTTCAGAATTTAATGTATCGGGGGGAATATTTGG
CAGGTTATGCCGGAGAAACTGTCAACTTAAGGTTTGACCCCAGAGACATTACAACAATTTTGGTTTATCG
CCAGGAAAACAATCAGGAAGTATTTCTGACTCGCGCTCACGCTCAAGGTTTGGAGACAGAGCAACTGGCA
TTAGATGAGGCTGAGGCAGCAAGTCGCAGACTCCGTACCGCAGGGAAAACTATCAGTAACCAATCATTAT
TGCAAGAAGTTGTTGACCGCGATGCTCTTGTCGCTACCAAGAAAAGCCGTAAGGAGCGTCAAAAATTGGA
ACAGACTGTTTTGCGATCTGCTGCTGTTGATGAAAGTAATAGAGAATCCTTGCCTTCTCAAATAGTTGAA
CCAGATGAAGTGGAATCTACAGAAACGGTTCACTCTCAATACGAAGACATTGAGGTGTGGGACTATGAAC
AACTTCGTGAAGAATATGGGTTTTAAACAATGACAGAAGCTCAGGCGATCGCCAAGCAGTTGGGTGGGGT
AAAACCGGATGATGAGTGGTTACAAGCTGAAATTGCTCGTCTCAAGGGTAAGAGCATTGTGCCTTTACAG
CAGGTAAAAACTCTCCATGATTGGTTAGATGGCAAGCGCAAGGCAAGAAAATCTTGCCGAGTAGTTGGGG
AATCGAGAACTGGCAAGACAGTTGCTTGTGATGCCTACAGATACAGGCACAAACCTCAGCAGGAAGCTGG
ACGACCTCCAACTGTGCCTGTCGTTTATATTCGACCTCACCAAAAATGTGGCCCCAAGGATTTGTTTAAA
AAGATTACTGAGTACCTCAAGTATCGGGTAACAAAAGGGACTGTATCTGATTTTCGAGATAGGACGATAG
AAGTACTCAAGGGTTGTGGCGTAGAGATGCTAATTATTGATGAAGCTGACCGTCTCAAGCCTGAAACTTT
TGCTGATGTGCGAGATATTGCCGAAGATTTAGGAATTGCTGTGGTACTGGTAGGAACAGACCGTTTGGAT
GCGGTAATTAAGCGGGATGAGCAGGTTCTCGAACGCTTTCGGGCGCATCTTCGCTTTGGTAAATTGTCGG
GAGAGGATTTTAAGAACACCGTAGAAATGTGGGAACAAATGGTTTTGAAACTGCCAGTATCTTCTAATCT
AAAGAGCAAGGAGATGCTACGGATTCTCACGTCAGCAACTGAAGGCTACATTGGTCGCCTTGATGAGATT
CTTAGGGAAGCTGCAATTCGTTCCTTATCAAGAGGATTGAAGAAGATTGACAAGGCTGTTTTACAGGAAG
TAGCTAAGGAGTACAAATGATAGAAGCACCAGATGTTAAACCTTGGCTATTCTTGATTAAACCCTATGAA
GGGGAAAGCCTGAGCCACTTTCTTGGCAGGTTCAGACGTGCCAACCATTTATCCGCAAGTGGATTGGGTA
CTTTGGCAGGAATTGGTGCTATAGTGGCACGTTGGGAAAGATTTCATTTTAATCCTCGCCCTAGTCAGCA
AGAATTGGAAGCGATCGCATCTGTAGTAGAAGTGGATGCTCAAAGGTTAGCCCAGATGTTACCGCCTGCT
GGAGTGGGAATGCAGCATGAGCCAATTCGCTTGTGTGGGGCTTGTTATGCCGAGTCGCCTTGTCACCGAA
TTGAATGGCAGTACAAGTCGGTGTGGAAGTGCGATCGCCATCAACTCAAGATTTTAGCAAAGTGTCCAAA
CTGTCAAGCACCTTTTAAAATGCCTGCGCTGTGGGAGGATGGGTGCTGTCACAGATGTAGGATGCCGTTT
GCAGAAATGGCAAAGCTACAGAAGGTTTGATGATAAAACCAGAAAAAGGTGTGAAATTAACTAAGTCCCT
GAATTGATCTGGTTGTCCAAAAAATTTGTGCGATCGCATGGCAAGATTATTCCTACTATTGATGTGGCGT
GAGTCGGATAACTTGCTCTAATGGGATCCCGGTTAATACCAATAGATCAGATATGAGTAATAAACATTAC
GACCTTTACCTGTGGTATTCACTGTTGGCACGACAACACCTTTATCGCGCCAATACTGTAGCTGACGACG
CGAACAATTAGTGATTTGAGCCGCTTCTGTGCTTGTGTAGAATTTTCCTTCCATAGAAATCATCCTACAG
AAGTAGTTTTTTAAATTTACATTTTTTAAAAGCACATTATGTATTCATGTGATATTATTTTTTTATGAGT
CAAATAACTATTCAAGCTCGACTTATTTCCTTTGAATCAAACCGCCAACAACTCTGGAAGTTGATGGCAG
ATTTAAACACGCCGTTAATTAACGAACTGCTTTGCCAGTTAGGTCAACACCCCGACTTCGAGAAGTGGCA
ACAAAAGGGTAAACTCCCGTCTACCGTTGTGAGCCAGTTATGTCAACCTCTCAAAACTGACCCTCGCTTT
GCAGGTCAGCCCAGCCGTTTATATATGTCGGCAATTCATATTGTGGACTACATCTACAAGTCCTGGCTGG
CTATACAGAAACGGCTTCAACAGCAGCTAGATGGAAAGACGCGCTGGCTAGAAATGCTCAATAGCGATGC
TGAATTAGTAGAACTTAGTGGTGACACTTTAGAGGCTATTCGTGTCAAAGCTGCTGAAATTTTGGCAATA
GCTATGCCAGCATCTGAGTCAGATAGCGCTTCACCTAAAGGGAAAAAAGGTAAAAAGGAGAAAAAACCCT
CATCTTCTAGCCCTAAGCGTAGTTTATCCAAGACATTATTTGACGCTTACCAAGAAACGGAAGATATCAA
GAGCCGTAGCGCCATCAGCTACCTGTTAAAAAATGGCTGCAAACTTACTGACAAAGAAGAAGATTCAGAA
AAATTTGCTAAACGTCGTCGTCAAGTTGAAATCCAAATTCAAAGGCTTACCGAAAAGTTAATAAGTCGGA
TGCCTAAAGGTCGAGATTTGACCAATGCTAAATGGTTGGAGACACTCTTGACTGCTACAACCACTGTTGC
TGAAGACAACGCCCAAGCCAAACGCTGGCAGGATATTCTGTTAACTCGATCAAGTTCTCTCCCATTCCCC
CTTGTTTTTGAAACCAACGAGGATATGGTTTGGTCAAAGAATCAAAAGGGTAGGCTGTGTGTTCACTTCA
ATGGCTTAAGCGATTTAATTTTTGAGGTGTACTGCGGCAATCGTCAACTTCACTGGTTTCAACGCTTCCT
AGAAGACCAACAGACTAAACGCAAAAGCAAAAATCAGCATTCTAGCGGCTTGTTCACACTCAGAAATGGT
CATCTAGTTTGGCTTGAAGGTGAGGGTAAAGGGGAACCTTGGAATCTTCACCACTTGACCCTTTACTGCT
GTGTTGACAATCGCTTGTGGACAGAGGAGGGAACAGAAATCGTTCGCCAAGAGAAAGCAGATGAAATTAC
TAAATTCATCACAAACATGAAGAAGAAAAGCGATCTAAGCGATACACAGCAAGCTTTGATTCAACGTAAA
CAATCAACACTTACTCGAATAAACAATTCCTTTGAGCGTCCTAGCCAACCCCTTTATCAAGGTCAATCAC
ACATTTTGGTTGGAGTAAGCCTGGGACTAGAAAAACCTGCCACAGTAGCAGTAGTAGATGCGATCGCCAA
CAAAGTCTTGGCTTACCGGAGTATTAAACAATTACTTGGCGACAATTACGAACTGCTAAATCGCCAGAGA
CGACAACAGCAGTACCTATCTCACGAACGCCACAAAGCACAAAAAAACTTCTCTCCCAATCAATTTGGAG
CATCTGAGTTAGGGCAACATATAGACAGATTATTAGCTAAAGCAATTGTAGCGTTAGCGAGAACCTACAA
AGCTGGCAGTATTGTCTTGCCCAAGTTAGGGGATATGCGGGAGGTTGTCCAAAGTGAAATTCAAGCTATA
GCAGAACAAAAATTTCCCGGTTATATTGAAGGTCAGCAAAAATATGCCAAACAGTACCGGGTTAATGTTC
ATCGGTGGAGCTACGGCAGATTAATTCAAAGCATTCAAAGTAAAGCAGCTCAAACAGGAATTGTGATTGA
GGAGGGAAAACAACCTATTCGAGGTAGTCCCCACGACAAAGCAAAGGAATTAGCACTTTCTGCTTACAAT
CTCCGCCTAACTAGGCGAAGTTAAGTAAGGATCTCCAGGCATCAAATAAAACGAAAGGCTCAGTCGAAAG
ACTGGGCCTTTCGTTTTATCTGTTGTTTGTCGGTGAACGCTCTCTACTAGAGAGACCCTGACAGCTAGCT
CAGTCCTAGGTATAATGCTAGCATATTAATAGCGCCGCAATTCATGCTGCTTGCAGCCTCTGAATTTTGT
TAAATGAGGGTTAGTTTGACTGTATAAATACAGTCTTGCTTTCTGACCCTGGTAGCTGCTCACCCTGATG
CTGCTGTCAATAGACAGGATAGGTGCGCTCCCAGCAATAAGGGCGCGGATGTACTGCTGTAGTGGCTACT
GAATCACCCCCGATCAAGGGGGAACCCTAAATGGGTTGAAAGGAAGAGCGAGATCTCGAGCTCTTCGGCT
CACCTTCGGGTGGGCCTTTCTGCGCAGTCTAGAGTCGACCTGCAGGCATGCAAGCTTGGCTGTTTTGGCG
GATGAGAGAAGATTTTCAGCCTGATACAGATTAAATCAGAACGCAGAAGCGGTCTGATAAAACAGAATTT
GCCTGGCGGCAGTAGCGCGGTGGTCCCACCTGACCCCATGCCGAACTCAGAAGTGAAACGCCGTAGCGCC
GATGGTAGTGTGGGGTCTCCCCATGCGAGAGTAGGGAACTGCCAGGCATCAAATAAAACGAAAGGCTCAG
TCGAAAGACTGGGCCTTTCGTTTTATCTGTTGTTTGTCGGTGAACGCTCTCCTGAGTAGGACAAATCCGC
CGGGAGCGGATTTGAACGTTGCGAAGCAACGGCCCGGAGGGTGGCGGGCAGGACGCCCGCCATAAACTGC
CAGGCATCAAATTAAGCAGAAGGCCATCCTGACGGATGGCCTTTTTGCGTTTCTACAAACTCTTGTTATT
GGTCGACTTAAACGCCTGGTGCTACGCCTGAATAAGTGATAATAAGCGGATGAATGGCAGAAATTCGAAA
GCAAATTCGACCCGGTCGTCGGTTCAGGGCAGGGTCGTTAAATAGCCGCTTATGTCTATTGCTGGTTTAC
CGGTTTATTGACTACCGGAAGCAGTGTGACCGTGTGCTTCTCAAATGCCTGAGGCCAGTTTGCTCAGGCT
CTCCCCGTGGAGGTAATAATTGACGATATGATCATTTATTCTGCCTCCCAGAGCCTGATAAAAACGGTGA
ATCCGTTAGCGAGGTGCCGCCGGCTTCCATTCAGGTCGAGGTGGCCCGGCTCCATGCACCGCGACGCAAC
GCGGGGAGGCAGACAAGGTATAGGGCGGCGAGGCGGCTACAGCCGATAGTCTGGAACAGCGCACTTACGG
GTTGCTGCGCAACCCAAGTGCTACCGGCGCGGCAGCGTGACCCGTGTCGGCGGCTCCAACGGCTCGCCAT
CGTCCAGAAAACACGGCTCATCGGGCATCGGCAGGCGCTGCTGCCCGCGCCGTTCCCATTCCTCCGTTTC
GGTCAAGGCTGGCAGGTCTGGTTCCATGCCCGGAATGCCGGGCTGGCTGGGCGGCTCCTCGCCGGGGCCG
GTCGGTAGTTGCTGCTCGCCCGGATACAGGGTCGGGATGCGGCGCAGGTCGCCATGCCCCAACAGCGATT
CGTCCTGGTCGTCGTGATCAACCACCACGGCGGCACTGAACACCGACAGGCGCAACTGGTCGCGGGGCTG
GCCCCACGCCACGCGGTCATTGACCACGTAGGCCGACACGGTGCCGGGGCCGTTGAGCTTCACGACGGAG
ATCCAGCGCTCGGCCACCAAGTCCTTGACTGCGTATTGGACCGTCCGCAAAGAACGTCCGATGAGCTTGG
AAAGTGTCTTCTGGCTGACCACCACGGCGTTCTGGTGGCCCATCTGCGCCACGAGGTGATGCAGCAGCAT
TGCCGCCGTGGGTTTCCTCGCAATAAGCCCGGCCCACGCCTCATGCGCTTTGCGTTCCGTTTGCACCCAG
TGACCGGGCTTGTTCTTGGCTTGAATGCCGATTTCTCTGGACTGCGTGGCCATGCTTATCTCCATGCGGT
AGGGGTGCCGCACGGTTGCGGCACCATGCGCAATCAGCTGCAACTTTTCGGCAGCGCGACAACAATTATG
CGTTGCGTAAAAGTGGCAGTCAATTACAGATTTTCTTTAACCTACGCAATGAGCTATTGCGGGGGGTGCC
GCAATGAGCTGTTGCGTACCCCCCTTTTTTAAGTTGTTGATTTTTAAGTCTTTCGCATTTCGCCCTATAT
CTAGTTCTTTGGTGCCCAAAGAAGGGCACCCCTGCGGGGTTCCCCCACGCCTTCGGCGCGGCTCCCCCTC
CGGCAAAAAGTGGCCCCTCCGGGGCTTGTTGATCGACTGCGCGGCCTTCGGCCTTGCCCAAGGTGGCGCT
GCCCCCTTGGAACCCCCGCACTCGCCGCCGTGAGGCTCGGGGGGCAGGCGGGCGGGCTTCGCCCTTCGAC
TGCCCCCACTCGCATAGGCTTGGGTCGTTCCAGGCGCGTCAAGGCCAAGCCGCTGCGCGGTCGCTGCGCG
AGCCTTGACCCGCCTTCCACTTGGTGTCCAACCGGCAAGCGAAGCGCGCAGGCCGCAGGCCGGAGGCTTT
TCCCCAGAGAAAATTAAAAAAATTGATGGGGCAAGGCCGCAGGCCGCGCAGTTGGAGCCGGTGGGTATGT
GGTCGAAGGCTGGGTAGCCGGTGGGCAATCCCTGTGGTCAAGCTCGTGGGCAGGCGCAGCCTGTCCATCA
GCTTGTCCAGCAGGGTTGTCCACGGGCCGAGCGAAGCGAGCCAGCCGGTGGCCGCTCGCGGCCATCGTCC
ACATATCCACGGGCTGGCAAGGGAGCGCAGCGACCGCGCAGGGCGAAGCCCGGAGAGCAAGCCCGTAGGG
CGCCGCAGCCGCCGTAGGCGGTCACGACTTTGCGAAGCAAAGTCTAGTGAGTATACTCAAGCATTGAGTG
GCCCGCCGGAGGCACCGCCTTGCGCTGCCCCCGTCGAGCCGGTTGGACACCAAAAGGGAGGGGCAGGCAT
GGCGGCATACGCGATCATGCGATGCAAGAAGCTGGCGAAAATGGGCAACGTGGCGGCCAGTCTCAAGCAC
GCCTACCGCGAGCGCGAGACGCCCAACGCTGACGCCAGCAGGACGCCAGAGAACGAGCACTGGGCGGCCA
GCAGCACCGATGAAGCGATGGGCCGACTGCGCGAGTTGCTGCCAGAGAAGCGGCGCAAGGACGCTGTGTT
GGCGGTCGAGTACGTCATGACGGCCAGCCCGGAATGGTGGAAGTCGGCCAGCCAAGAACAGCAGGCGGCG
TTCTTCGAGAAGGCGCACAAGTGGCTGGCGGACAAGTACGGGGCGGATCGCATCGTGACGGCCAGCATCC
ACCGTGACGAAACCAGCCCGCACATGACCGCGTTCGTGGTGCCGCTGACGCAGGACGGCAGGCTGTCGGC
CAAGGAGTTCATCGGCAACAAAGCGCAGATGACCCGCGACCAGACCACGTTTGCGGCCGCTGTGGCCGAT
CTAGGGCTGCAACGGGGCATCGAGGGCAGCAAGGCACGTCACACGCGCATTCAGGCGTTCTACGAGGCCC
TGGAGCGGCCACCAGTGGGCCACGTCACCATCAGCCCGCAAGCGGTCGAGCCACGCGCCTATGCACCGCA
GGGATTGGCCGAAAAGCTGGGAATCTCAAAGCGCGTTGAGACGCCGGAAGCCGTGGCCGACCGGCTGACA
AAAGCGGTTCGGCAGGGGTATGAGCCTGCCCTACAGGCCGCCGCAGGAGCGCGTGAGATGCGCAAGAAGG
CCGATCAAGCCCAAGAGACGGCCCGAGACCTTCGGGAGCGCCTGAAGCCCGTTCTGGACGCCCTGGGGCC
GTTGAATCGGGATATGCAGGCCAAGGCCGCCGCGATCATCAAGGCCGTGGGCGAAAAGCTGCTGACGGAA
CAGCGGGAAGTCCAGCGCCAGAAACAGGCCCAGCGCCAGCAGGAACGCGGGCGCGCACATTTCCCCGAAA
AGTGCCACCTGACGTCTAAGAAACCATTATTATCATGACATTAACCTATAAAAATAGGCGTATCACGAGG
CCCTTTCGTCTTCGAATAAATACCTGTGACGGAAGATCACTTCGCAGAATAAATAAATCCTGGTGTCCCT
GTTGATACCGGGAAGCCCTGGGCCAACTTTTGGCGAAAATGAGACGTTGATCGGCACGTAAGAGGTTCCA
ACTTTCACCATAATGAAATAAGATCACTACCGGGCGTATTTTTTGAGTTATCGAGATTTTCAGGAGCTAA
GGAAGCTAAAATGGAGAAAAAAATCACTGGATATACCACCGTTGATATATCCCAATGGCATCGTAAAGAA
CATTTTGAGGCATTTCAGTCAGTTGCTCAATGTACCTATAACCAGACCGTTCAGCTGGATATTACGGCCT
TTTTAGCTTTTGCCATTCTCACCGGATTCAGTCGTCACTCATGGTGATTTCTCACTTGATAACCTTATTT
TTGACGAGGGGAAATTAATAGGTTGTATTGATGTTGGACGAGTCGGAATCGCAGACCGATACCAGGATCT
TGCCATCCTATGGAACTGCCTCGGTGAGTTTTCTCCTTCATTACAGAAACGGCTTTTTCAAAAATATGGT
ATTGATAATCCTGATATGAATAAATTGCAGTTTCATTTGATGCTCGATGAGTTTTTCTAATCAGAATTGG
TTAATTGGTTGTAACACTGGCAGAGCATTACGCTGACTTGACGGGACGGCGGCTTTGTTGAATAAATCGA
ACTTTTGCTGAGTTGAAGGATCAGATCACGCATCTTCCCGACAACGCAGACCGTTCCGTGGCAAAGCAAA
AGTTCAAAATCACCAACTGGTCCACCTACAACAAAGCTCTCATCAACCGTGGCTCCCTCACTTTCTGGCT
GGATGATGGGGCGATTCAGGCCTGGTATGAGTCAGCAACACCTTCTTCACGAGGCAGACCTCAGCGCCAG
AAGGCCGCCAGAGAGGCCGAGCGCGGCCGTGAGGCTTGGACGCTAGGGCAGGGCATGAAAAAGCCCGTAG
CGGGCTGCTACGGGCGTCTGACGCGGTGGAAAGGGGGAGGGGATGTTGTTTAAATGGCTCTGCTGTAGTG
AGTGGTCTACGGGGTCTGACGCTCAGTGGAACGAAATCGATGATAAGCTGTCAAACATGAGCAGATCCTC
TACGCCGGACGCATCGTGGCCGGCATCACCGGCGCCACAGGTGCGGTTGCTGGCGCCTATATCGCCGACA
TCACCGATGGGAGATCCTAAGATATCTGGACAAAAATTAAAGAGACAGAGTTAACAACAAACACAATGAA
GAAAACGAAATCACAATTAAAAACACTCAGAATAATAATTTGTGAAAGTACCCCGATATCGATCTCAACC
TGGAAGATTTCGTTCAGCGTGTGAATGCCGATATCTCATCGCAGTACTGTTGTAATTCATTAAGCATTCT
GCCGACATGGAAGCCATCACAAACGGCATGATGAACCTGAATCGCCAGCGGCATCAGCACCTTGTCGCCT
TGCGTATAATATTTGCCCATGGTGAAAACGGGGGCGAAGAAGTTGTCCATATTGGCCACGTTTAAATCAA
AACTGGTGAAACTCACCCAGGGATTGGCTGAGACGAAAAACATATTCTCAATAAACCCTTTAGGGAAATA
GGCCAGGTTTTCACCGTAACACGCCACATCTTGCGAATATATGTGTAGAAACTGCCGGAAATCGTCGTGG
TATTCACTCCAGAGCGATGAAAACGTTTCAGTTTGCTCATGGAAAACGGTGTAACAAGGGTGAACACTAT
CCCATATCACCAGCTCACCGTCTTTCATTGCCATACGTAATTCCGGATGAGCATTCATCAGGCGGGCAAG
AATGTGAATAAAGGCCGGATAAAACTTGTGCTTATTTTTCTTTACGGTCTTTAAAAAGGCCGTAATATCC
AGCTGAACGGTCTGGTTATAGGTACATTGAGCAACTGACTGAAATGCCTCAAAATGTTCTTTACGATGCC
ATTGGGATATATCAACGGTGGTATATCCAGTGATTTTTTTCTCCATTTTAGCTTCCTTAGCTCCTGAAAA
TCTCGACAACTCAAAAAATACGCCCGGTAGTGATCTTATTTCATTATGGTGAAAGTTGGAACCTCTTACG
TGCCGATCAACGTCTCATTTTCGCCAAAAGTTGGCCCAGGGCTTCCCGGTATCAACAGGGACACCAGGAT
TTATTTATTCTGCGAAGTGATCTTCCGTCACAGGTAGGCGCGCCGAAGTTCCTATACTTATGCATTTTCT
CAGACAAGAAGTCAGAAGAATGCATTTAATCTTTCTGCGAATTGAGATGACGCCACTGGCTGGGCGTCAT
CCCGGTTTCCCGGGTAAACACCACCGAAAAATAGTTACTATCTTCAAAGCCACATTCGGTCGAAATATCA
CTGATTAACAGGCGGCTATGCTGGAGAAGATATTGCGCATGACACACTCTGACCTGTCGCAGATATTGAT
TGATGGTCATTCCAGTCTGCTGGCGAAATTGCTGACGCAAAACGCGCTCACTGCACGATGCCTCATCACA
AAATTTATCCAGCGCAAAGGGACTTTTCAGGCTAGCCGCCAGCCGGGTAATCAGCTTATCCAGCAACGTT
TCGCTGGATGTTGGCGGCAACGAATCACTGGTGTAACGATGGCGATTCAGCAACATCACCAACTGCCCGA
ACAGCAACTCAGCCATTTCGTTAGCAAACGGCACATGCTGACTACTTTCATGCTCAAGCTGACCGATAAC
CTGCCGCGCCTGCGCCATCCCCATGCTACCTAAGCGCCAGTGTGGTTGCCCTGCGCTGGCGTTAAATCCC
GGAATCGCCCCCTGCCAGTCAAGATTCAGCTTCAGACGCTCCGGGCAATAAATAATATTCTGCAAAACCA
GATCGTTAACGGAAGCGTAGGAGTGTTTATCGTCAGCATGAATGTAAAAGAGATCGCCACGGGTAATGCG
ATAAGGGCGATCGTTGAGTACATGCAGGCCATTACCGCGCCAGACAATCACCAGCTCACAAAAATCATGT
GTATGTTCAGCAAAGACATCTTGCGGATAACGGTCAGCCACAGCGACTGCCTGCTGGTCGCTGGCAAAAA
AATCATCTTTGAGAAGTTTTAACTGATGCGCCACCGTGGCTACCTCGGCCAGAGAACGAAGTTGATTATT
CGCAATATGGCGTACAAATACGTTGAGAAGATTCGCGTTATTGCAGAAAGCCATCCCGTCCCTGGCGAAT
ATCACGCGGTGACCAGTTAAACTCTCGGCGAAAAAGCGTCGAAAAGTGGTTACTGTCGCTGAATCCACAG
CGATAGGCGATGTCAGTAACGCTGGCCTCGCTGTGGCGTAGCAGATGTCGGGCTTTCATCAGTCGCAGGC
GGTTCAGGTATCGCTGAGGCGTCAGTCCCGTTTGCTGCTTAAGCTGCCGATGTAGCGTACGCAGTGAAAG
AGAAAATTGATCCGCCACGGCATCCCAATTCACCTCATCGGCAAAATGGTCCTCCAGCCAGGCCAGAAGC
AAGTTGAGACGTGATGCGCTGTTTTCCAGGTTCTCCTGCAAACTGCTTTTACGCAGCAAGAGCAGTAATT
GCATAAACAAGATCTCGCGACTGGCGGTCGAGGGTAAATCATTTTCCCCTTCCTGCTGTTCCATCTGTGC
AACCAGCTGTCGCACCTGCTGCAATACGCTGTGGTTAACGCGCCAGTGAGACGGATACTGCCCATCCAGC
TCTTGTGGCAGCAACTGATTCAGCCCGGCGAGAAACTGAAATCGATCCGGCGAGCGATACAGCACATTGG
TCAGACACAGATTATCGGTATGTTCATACAGATGCCGATCATGATCGCGTACGAAACAGACCGTGCCACC
GGTGATGGTATAGGGCTGCCCATTAAACACATGAATACCCGTGCCATGTTCGACAATCACAATTTCATGA
AAATCATGATGATGTTCAGGAAAATCCGCCTGCGGGAGCCGGGGTTCTATCGCCACGGACGCGTTACCAG
ACGGAAAAAAATCCACACTATGTAATACGGTCATACTGGCCTCCTGATGTCGTCAACACGGCGAAATAGT
AATCACGAGGTCAGGTTCTTACCTTAAATTTTCGACGGAAAACCACGTAAAAAACGTCGATTTTTCAAGA
TACAGCGTGAATTTTCAGGAAATGCGGTGAGCATCACATCACCACAATTCAGCAAATTGTGAACATCATC
ACGTTCATCTTTCCCTGGTTGCCAATGGCCCATTTTCCTGGCAACCAGGGAAAGGTCGCGAATTCAGGCG
CTTTTTAGACTGGTCGTAAGGGAGACCACAACGGTTTCCCTCTAGTGAAATTCAGCAGGATCACATATGA
TGAACAGTCAGCAAAATCCTGATTTAGCTGTTCATCCCTTGGCAATTCCTATGGAAGGCTTACTAGGAGA
AAGTGCTACAACTCTTGAGAAGAATGTAATTGCCACACAACTCTCAGAGGAAGCCCAAGTAAAGCTAGAG
GTAATCCAAAGTTTACTGGAACCCTGCGATCGCACAACTTATGGGCAAAAGTTGCGGGAAGCAGCAGAGA
AACTAAATGTATCGTTGCGAACGGTACAAAGGTTGGTGAAAAACTGGGAACAAGATGGCTTAGTCGGACT
CACTCAAACAAGTAGGGCTGATAAAGGAAAACACCGCATTGGTGAGTTTTGGGAAAACTTCATTACCAAA
ACCTACAAGGAGGGTAACAAGGGAAGTAAACGTATGACCCCTAAACAAGTTGCTCTCAGAGTCGAGGCTA
AAGCCCGTGAATTAAAAGACTCTAAGCCGCCCAATTACAAAACCGTGTTACGGGTATTAGCACCCATTTT
GGAAAAGCAACAAAAAGCCAAGAGTATCCGCAGTCCTGGTTGGAGAGGAACTACGCTTTCGGTTAAAACC
CGTGAAGGAAAAGATTTATCGGTTGATTACAGTAACCATGTTTGGCAATGTGACCATACCCGCGTGGATG
TGTTGCTGGTAGATCAACATGGTGAAATTTTAAGTCGTCCCTGGCTAACAACAGTAATTGATACTTACTC
TCGTTGCATTATGGGTATCAACTTGGGCTTTGATGCACCCAGTTCTGGGGTAGTAGCATTAGCGTTACGC
CATGCAATTCTACCAAAGCGTTACGGTTCCGAGTACAAACTGCATTGTGAGTGGGGAACCTATGGAAAAC
CAGAACATTTTTATACTGATGGCGGTAAAGACTTTCGCTCTAACCACTTGAGTCAGATTGGGGCGCAATT
GGGATTTGTCTGTCATTTACGCGATCGCCCTTCTGAAGGTGGAGTAGTAGAACGTCCCTTCAAAACATTA
AATGACCAACTATTTTCAACGCTTCCTGGGTACACCGGATCTAATGTG
Features (pLannotate 1.2.2; 21 found; start..end, strand, type, name):
   4383..4454    +  terminator     rrnB T1 terminator: transcription terminator T1 from the E. coli rrnB gene
   4469..4502    +  promoter       J23119 promoter: bacterial promoter (Registry of Standard Biological Parts BBa J23119)
   4757..4784    +  terminator     T7Te terminator: phage T7 early transcription terminator
   4788..4817    +  misc_feature   MCS (fragment): pUC18/19 multiple cloning site
   4901..5016    +  ncRNA          5S rRNA: Accession: RF00001 - 5S ribosomal RNA
   5020..5106    +  terminator     rrnB T1 terminator: Escherichia coli rrnB; transcription terminator T1 from the E. coli rrnB gene
   5198..5225    +  terminator     rrnB T2 terminator: transcription terminator T2 from the E. coli rrnB gene
   5561..5630    -  CDS            TcR (fragment): tetracycline efflux protein; tet; confers resistance to tetracycline
   5691..6353    -  CDS            pBBR1 Rep: replication protein for the broad-host-range plasmid pBBR1 from Bordetella bronchiseptica
   6354..7125    -  rep_origin     pBBR1 oriV: replication origin of the broad-host-range plasmid pBBR1 from Bordetella bronchiseptica; requires the pBBR1 Rep protein for replication
   8518..8620    +  promoter       cat promoter: promoter of the E. coli cat gene encoding chloramphenicol acetyltransferase
   8621..8755    +  CDS            CmR (fragment): chloramphenicol acetyltransferase; cat; confers resistance to chloramphenicol
   8755..9020    +  CDS            KanR (fragment): aminoglycoside phosphotransferase; aph(3')-Ia; confers resistance to kanamycin
   9161..9307    +  CDS            TRA2_ECOLX (fragment): Protein predicted: Swiss-Prot protein existence level 4. Required for transposition of transposon Tn903. From Escherichia coli.
   9485..9504    -  promoter       tet promoter (fragment): E. coli promoter for tetracycline efflux protein gene
   9514..9601    +  CDS            TcR (fragment): tetracycline efflux protein; tet; confers resistance to tetracycline
   9611..9721    +  CDS            intR (fragment): INTR_ECOLI - Also known as ydaP. Protein inferred from homology: Swiss-Prot protein existence level 3. Integrase is necessary for integration of the phage into the host genome by site-specific recombination. In conjunction with excisionase, integrase is also necessary for excision of the prophage from the host genome (By similarity). From Escherichia coli (strain K12).
   9765..10406   -  CDS            CmR: chloramphenicol acetyltransferase; cat; confers resistance to chloramphenicol
  10407..10509   -  promoter       cat promoter: promoter of the E. coli cat gene encoding chloramphenicol acetyltransferase
  10666..11514   -  CDS            rhaR: transcriptional activator of rhaR and rhaS; E. coli rhaR; needed for rhamnose-dependent activation of the rhaB promoter
  11588..12424   -  CDS            rhaS: positive regulator of the rhaB promoter; E. coli rhaS; activated by L-rhamnose
