[The description below was written by a language model from this plasmid's Addgene catalogue record and pLannotate feature annotations shown in this document.]
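Description:
pRhaCAST is a low-copy, broad-host-range bacterial expression plasmid that delivers the protein and guide RNA components of a type V-K CRISPR-associated transposase (the "Sh" CAST system). It was built on the pZLrhaB2plus backbone for genome editing in Burkholderia cepacia complex species. Replication relies on the pBBR1 oriV together with its Rep protein, a replicon that functions in many Gram-negative bacteria. Selection is by chloramphenicol, via an intact cat gene with its own promoter. The feature table also picks up several partial resistance-gene remnants (fragments of CmR, KanR and TcR, plus transposon- and integrase-related fragments). These appear to be backbone relics rather than functional markers.

According to the catalogue record, the payload is ShCas12k, ShTnsB, ShTnsC and ShTniQ, cloned between NdeI and XbaI under a rhamnose-inducible promoter. The rhaS and rhaR activator genes are annotated on the plasmid and provide L-rhamnose-dependent activation of the rhaB-type promoter. The automated annotation does not label the four CAST coding sequences or the promoter itself, but a large unannotated region upstream of the first rrnB T1 terminator is consistent with their position. Downstream of that terminator, a constitutive J23119 promoter followed by a T7Te terminator brackets what is presumably the sgRNA scaffold into which guides are cloned. Further rrnB T1/T2 terminators insulate the cassette.

In this system Cas12k and the guide RNA direct TnsB, TnsC and TniQ to insert a transposon near the target site. No transposon ends or cargo are recorded here, so a donor would presumably be supplied separately. The catalogue's backbone and total size fields appear to be swapped, since the sequenced record is 13,768 nt.
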