Addgene plasmid #211791: pRhaCAST
Purpose: pZLrhaB2plus with Sh-cas12K-tnsBC-tniQ cloned into, which drives by the rhamnose inducible promoter
Depositing lab: Silvia Cardona. Depositing organization: University of Manitoba. Publication: A CRISPR-Cas-associated transposon system for genome editing in Burkholderia cepacia complex species. Yap ZL, Rahman ASMZ, Hogan AM, Levin DB, Cardona ST. Appl Environ Microbiol. 2024 Jul 24;90(7):e0069924. doi: 10.1128/aem.00699-24. Epub 2024 Jun 13. PubMed 38869300.
Backbone
  Vector backbone: pZLrhaB2plus
  Backbone manufacturer: Silvia Cardona (Plasmid # 211787)
  Backbone size w/o insert (bp): 13768
  Total vector size (bp): 7792
  Vector type: Bacterial Expression, CRISPR
Growth in bacteria
  Bacterial resistance: Chloramphenicol, 25 μg/mL
  Growth temperature: 30°C
  Growth strain: Stbl2
  Copy number: Low Copy
Gene/Insert
  Gene/Insert name: ShTnsB, ShTnsC, ShTniQ, ShCas12k, sgRNA scaffold for guide cloning
  Insert size (bp): 5800
  Promoter: Rhamnose-inducible
  Cloning method: Restriction Enzyme; 5′ cloning site NdeI (not destroyed); 3′ cloning site XbaI (not destroyed)
  Sequencing primers: 5′ N/A; 3′ N/A
Terms and licenses: Academic/Nonprofit Terms; Industry Terms: Not Available to Industry
How to cite: pRhaCAST was a gift from Silvia Cardona (Addgene plasmid # 211791 ; http://n2t.net/addgene:211791 ; RRID:Addgene_211791)
